Addgene plasmid #108366: pCI-globin_del5UTR_WT-xrRNA-4H
Purpose: Expresses wild type beta-globin reporter; enables detection of 5'-3' decay intermediates (xrFrag) and allows detection via northern blot (4H binding sites)
Depositing lab: Niels Gehring. Depositing organization: Universitaet zu Koeln. Publication: Interrogating the degradation pathways of unstable mRNAs with XRN1-resistant sequences. Boehm V, Gerbracht JV, Marx MC, Gehring NH. Nat Commun. 2016 Dec 5;7:13691. doi: 10.1038/ncomms13691. PubMed 27917860.
Backbone
  Vector backbone: pCI-neo
  Backbone manufacturer: Promega
  Vector type: Mammalian Expression
  Selectable markers: Neomycin (select with G418)
Growth in bacteria
  Bacterial resistance: Ampicillin, 100 μg/mL
  Growth temperature: 37°C
  Growth strain: DH5alpha
  Copy number: High Copy
Gene/Insert
  Gene/Insert name: Wild type beta-globin reporter with MVE xrRNA and 4H probe binding sites
  Species: H. sapiens (human)
  Promoter: CMV
  Cloning method: Restriction Enzyme; 5′ cloning site NheI (unknown if destroyed); 3′ cloning site NotI (unknown if destroyed)
  Sequencing primers: 5′ GGTGTCCACTCCCAGTTCA; 3′ TGCATTCTAGTTGTGGTTTGTC
Terms and licenses: Academic/Nonprofit Terms; Industry Terms: Not Available to Industry
Depositor comments: Please see depositor's genbank file in Supplemental Documents for full annotation of the plasmid
How to cite: pCI-globin_del5UTR_WT-xrRNA-4H was a gift from Niels Gehring (Addgene plasmid # 108366 ; http://n2t.net/addgene:108366 ; RRID:Addgene_108366)
