[The description below was written by a language model from this plasmid's Addgene catalogue record and pLannotate feature annotations shown in this document.]
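Description:
pCI-globin_del5UTR_WT-xrRNA-4H is a 7.6 kb mammalian expression plasmid built on the pCI-neo backbone and designed as an mRNA decay reporter. It is propagated in E. coli at high copy from a ColE1/pUC-type origin under ampicillin selection (β-lactamase). It also carries an f1 origin and an SV40 early promoter–driven neomycin phosphotransferase cassette with a synthetic poly(A) signal, which allows G418 selection of transfected mammalian cells.

The payload, cloned between NheI and NotI, is a wild-type human β-globin gene transcribed from the CMV immediate-early enhancer/promoter, with the backbone's chimeric intron and a T7 promoter lying upstream. The feature table shows the globin coding sequence split into three exon segments separated by β-globin intron sequence, so the transcript must be spliced. The non-human species labels on some fragments reflect automated homology matches, not the actual source. The name suggests the globin 5′ UTR has been deleted, though the record does not elaborate on this.

Downstream of the coding region are flavivirus-derived structured RNA elements, annotated as a flavivirus xrRNA and stem-loop IV. They correspond to the MVE xrRNA named in the insert description. Such structures stall the 5′–3′ exonuclease XRN1, so degradation of the reporter leaves a stable 3′ fragment (xrFrag) that marks 5′–3′ decay. Following these are four tandem repeats of short β-globin-derived sequence, which match the "4H" probe binding sites used to detect both full-length mRNA and xrFrag by northern blot. A short hit to a Venus fragment in this region is probably an annotation artefact. Transcripts terminate at the SV40 late poly(A) signal. As the wild-type version, this plasmid would presumably serve as the stable reference for destabilised reporter variants.
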