Features (pLannotate 1.2.2; 35 found; start..end, strand, type, name):
    140..517     +  enhancer       CMV enhancer: human cytomegalovirus immediate early enhancer
    518..729     +  promoter       CMV promoter: human cytomegalovirus (CMV) immediate early promoter
    890..1022    +  intron         chimeric intron: chimera between introns from human β-globin and immunoglobulin heavy chain genes
   1067..1085    +  promoter       T7 promoter: promoter for bacteriophage T7 RNA polymerase
   1094..1189    +  CDS            HBB (fragment): HBB_HUMAN - Experimental evidence at protein level: Swiss-Prot protein existence level 1. [Spinorphin]: functions as an endogenous inhibitor of enkephalin-degrading enzymes such as DPP3, and as a selective antagonist of the P2RX3 receptor which is involved in pain signaling, these properties implicate it as a regulator of pain and inflammation. From Homo sapiens (Human).
   1221..1535    +  CDS            HBB (fragment): HBB_HAPGR - Experimental evidence at protein level: Swiss-Prot protein existence level 1. Involved in oxygen transport from the lung to the various peripheral tissues. From Hapalemur griseus (Gray gentle lemur) (Eastern lesser bamboo lemur).
   1539..1627    +  intron         β-globin intron (fragment): internally truncated intron from human β-globin
   1997..2388    +  intron         β-globin intron (fragment): internally truncated intron from human β-globin
   2392..2514    +  CDS            HBB: HBB_COLGU - Experimental evidence at transcript level: Swiss-Prot protein existence level 2. Involved in oxygen transport from the lung to the various peripheral tissues. From Colobus guereza (Mantled guereza) (Eastern black-and-white colobus monkey).
   2518..2543    +  polyA_signal   β-globin poly(A) (fragment): human β-globin polyadenylation signal
   2549..2596    +  CDS            VN155(I152L) (fragment): improved N-terminal fragment of mVenus for use in bimolecular fluorescence complementation (BiFC) (Kodama and Hu, 2010)
   2603..2681    +  ncRNA          Flavi xrRNA: Accession: RF03547 - General Flavivirus exoribonuclease-resistant RNA element
   2763..2831    +  ncRNA          Flavivirus SLIV (fragment): Accession: RF01415 - Flavivirus 3'UTR stem loop IV
   2827..2916    +  CDS            HBB_SCICA (fragment): Experimental evidence at protein level: Swiss-Prot protein existence level 1. Involved in oxygen transport from the lung to the various peripheral tissues. From Sciurus carolinensis (Eastern gray squirrel).
   2920..2943    +  polyA_signal   β-globin poly(A) (fragment): human β-globin polyadenylation signal
   2951..3022    +  CDS            HBB (fragment): HBB_PONPY - Experimental evidence at transcript level: Swiss-Prot protein existence level 2. Involved in oxygen transport from the lung to the various peripheral tissues. From Pongo pygmaeus (Bornean orangutan).
   3026..3049    +  polyA_signal   β-globin poly(A) (fragment): human β-globin polyadenylation signal
   3057..3128    +  CDS            HBB (fragment): HBB_PONPY - Experimental evidence at transcript level: Swiss-Prot protein existence level 2. Involved in oxygen transport from the lung to the various peripheral tissues. From Pongo pygmaeus (Bornean orangutan).
   3132..3155    +  polyA_signal   β-globin poly(A) (fragment): human β-globin polyadenylation signal
   3163..3234    +  CDS            HBB (fragment): HBB_PONPY - Experimental evidence at transcript level: Swiss-Prot protein existence level 2. Involved in oxygen transport from the lung to the various peripheral tissues. From Pongo pygmaeus (Bornean orangutan).
   3238..3261    +  polyA_signal   β-globin poly(A) (fragment): human β-globin polyadenylation signal
   3283..3300    -  promoter       T3 promoter (fragment): promoter for bacteriophage T3 RNA polymerase
   3318..3439    -  polyA_signal   SV40 poly(A) signal: SV40 polyadenylation signal
   3462..3530    -  CDS            large T antigen (fragment): large T antigen from SV40 (simian virus 40)
   3554..3621    +  CDS            lacZα (fragment): LacZα fragment of β-galactosidase; lacZ fragment
   3625..4053    +  rep_origin     f1 ori (sequence partly withheld): f1 bacteriophage origin of replication; arrow indicates direction of (+) strand synthesis
   4081..4132    -  misc_feature   bom (fragment): basis of mobility region from pBR322
   4197..4554    +  promoter       SV40 promoter: SV40 enhancer and early promoter
   4605..5396    +  CDS            neo: KKA2_KLEPN - Also known as kan, nptII. Experimental evidence at protein level: Swiss-Prot protein existence level 1. Resistance to kanamycin, neomycin, paromomycin, ribostamycin, butirosin and gentamicin B. From Klebsiella pneumoniae.
   5463..5511    +  polyA_signal   poly(A) signal: synthetic polyadenylation signal
   5531..5585    -  misc_feature   bom (fragment): basis of mobility region from pBR322
   5687..5722    -  CDS            rop (fragment): Rop protein, which maintains plasmids at low copy number; rop
   5817..5921    +  promoter       AmpR promoter: bla
   5922..6782    +  CDS            AmpR: β-lactamase; bla; confers resistance to ampicillin, carbenicillin, and related antibiotics
   6953..7541    +  rep_origin     ori: high-copy-number ColE1/pMB1/pBR322/pUC origin of replication
>Addgene plasmid #108366 | pCI-globin_del5UTR_WT-xrRNA-4H | addgene full sequence | sequence record 209433 | Addgene NGS Result
TCAATATTGGCCATTAGCCATATTATTCATTGGTTATATAGCATAAATCAATATTGGCTATTGGCCATTG
CATACGTTGTATCTATATCATAATATGTACATTTATATTGGCTCATGTCCAATATGACCGCCATGTTGGC
ATTGATTATTGACTAGTTATTAATAGTAATCAATTACGGGGTCATTAGTTCATAGCCCATATATGGAGTT
CCGCGTTACATAACTTACGGTAAATGGCCCGCCTGGCTGACCGCCCAACGACCCCCGCCCATTGACGTCA
ATAATGACGTATGTTCCCATAGTAACGCCAATAGGGACTTTCCATTGACGTCAATGGGTGGAGTATTTAC
GGTAAACTGCCCACTTGGCAGTACATCAAGTGTATCATATGCCAAGTCCGCCCCCTATTGACGTCAATGA
CGGTAAATGGCCCGCCTGGCATTATGCCCAGTACATGACCTTACGGGACTTTCCTACTTGGCAGTACATC
TACGTATTAGTCATCGCTATTACCATGGTGATGCGGTTTTGGCAGTACACCAATGGGCGTGGATAGCGGT
TTGACTCACGGGGATTTCCAAGTCTCCACCCCATTGACGTCAATGGGAGTTTGTTTTGGCACCAAAATCA
ACGGGACTTTCCAAAATGTCGTAACAACTGCGATCGCCCGCCCCGTTGACGCAAATGGGCGGTAGGCGTG
TACGGTGGGAGGTCTATATAAGCAGAGCTCGTTTAGTGAACCGTCAGATCACTAGAAGCTTTATTGCGGT
AGTTTATCACAGTTAAATTGCTAACGCAGTCAGTGCTTCTGACACAACAGTCTCGAACTTAAGCTGCAGT
GACTCTCTTAAGGTAGCCTTGCAGAAGTTGGTCGTGAGGCACTGGGCAGGTAAGTATCAAGGTTACAAGA
CAGGTTTAAGGAGACCAATAGAAACTGGGCTTGTCGAGACAGAGAAGACTCTTGCGTTTCTGATAGGCAC
CTATTGGTCTTACTGACATCCACTTTGCCTTTCTCTCCACAGGTGTCCACTCCCAGTTCAATTACAGCTC
TTAAGGCTAGAGTACTTAATACGACTCACTATAGGCTAGCACCATGGTGCACCTGACTCCTGAGGAGAAG
TCTGCCGTTACTGCCCTGTGGGGCAAGGTGAACGTGGATGAAGTTGGTGGTGAGGCCCTGGGCAGGTTGG
TATCAAGGTTACAAGACAGGTTTAAGGAGACCAATAGAAACTGGGCATGTGGAGACAGAGAAGACTCTTG
GGTTTCTGATAGGCACTGACTCTCTCTGCCTATTGGTCTATTTTCCCACCCTTAGGCTGCTGGTGGTCTA
CCCTTGGACCCAGAGGTTCTTTGAGTCCTTTGGGGATCTGTCCACTCCTGATGCTGTTATGGGCAACCCT
AAGGTGAAGGCTCATGGCAAGAAAGTGCTCGGTGCCTTTAGTGATGGCCTGGCTCACCTGGACAACCTCA
AGGGCACCTTTGCCACACTGAGTGAGCTGCACTGTGACAAGCTGCACGTGGATCCTGAGAACTTCAGGGT
GAGTCTATGGGACCCTTGATGTTTTCTTTCCCCTTCTTTTCTATGGTTAAGTTCATGTCATAGGAAGGGG
ATAAGTAACAGGGTACAGTTTAGAATGGGAAACAGACGAATGATTGCATCAGTGTGGAAGTCTCAGGATC
GTTTTAGTTTCTTTTATTTGCTGTTCATAACAATTGTTTTCTTTTGTTTAATTCTTGCTTTCTTTTTTTT
TCTTCTCCGCAATTTTTACTATTATACTTAATGCCTTAACATTGTGTATAACAAAAGGAAATATCTCTGA
GATACATTAAGTAACTTAAAAAAAAACTTTACACAGTCTGCCTAGTACATTACTATTTGGAATATATGTG
TGCTTATTTGCATATTCATAATCTCCCTACTTTATTTTCTTTTATTTTTAATTGATACATAATCATTATA
CATATTTATGGGTTAAAGTGTAATGTTTTAATATGTGTACACATATTGACCAAATCAGGGTAATTTTGCA
TTTGTAATTTTAAAAAATGCTTTCTTCTTTTAATATACTTTTTTGTTTATCTTATTTCTAATACTTTCCC
TAATCTCTTTCTTTCAGGGCAATAATGATACAATGTATCATGCCTCTTTGCACCATTCTAAAGAATAACA
GTGATAATTTCTGGGTTAAGGCAATAGCAATATTTCTGCATATAAATATTTCTGCATATAAATTGTAACT
GATGTAAGAGGTTTCATATTGCTAATAGCAGCTACAATCCAGCTACCATTCTGCTTTTATTTTATGGTTG
GGATAAGGCTGGATTATTCTGAGTCCAAGCTAGGCCCTTTTGCTAATCATGTTCATACCTCTTATCTTCC
TCCCACAGCTCCTGGGCAACGTGCTGGTCTGTGTGCTGGCCCATCACTTTGGCAAAGAATTCACCCCACC
AGTGCAGGCTGCCTATCAGAAAGTGGTGGCTGGTGTGGCTAATGCCCTGGCCCACAAGTATCACTAAGCT
CGCTTTCTTGCTGTCCAATTTCTCTCGAGGTGAGCAAGGGCGAGGAGCTGTTCACCGGGGTGGTGCCCAT
CCTGGTGGACTTGATAGTCAGGCCAGCCGGTTAGGCTGCCACCGAAGGTTGGTAGACGGTGCTGCCTGCG
ACCAACCCCAGGAGGACTGGGTTACCAAAGCTGATTCTCCACGGTTGGAAAGCCTCCCAGAACCGTCTCG
GAAGAGGAGTCCCTGCCAACAATGGAGATGAAGCCCGTGTCAGATCGCGAAAGCGCCACTTCGCCGAGGA
GTGCAATCTGTGAGGCCCCAGGAGGACTGGGTAAACAGTCGAGCACCCCACCAGTGCAGGCTGCCTATCA
GAAAGTGGTGGCTGGTGTGGCTAATGCCCTGGCCCACAAGTATCACTAAGCTCGCTTTCTTGCTGTCCAA
TTTGTCGAGCACCCCACCAGTGCAGGCTGCCTATCAGAAAGTGGTGGCTGGTGTGGCTAATGCCCTGGCC
CACAAGTATCACTAAGCTCGCTTTCTTGCTGTCCAATTTGTCGAGCACCCCACCAGTGCAGGCTGCCTAT
CAGAAAGTGGTGGCTGGTGTGGCTAATGCCCTGGCCCACAAGTATCACTAAGCTCGCTTTCTTGCTGTCC
AATTTGTCGAGCACCCCACCAGTGCAGGCTGCCTATCAGAAAGTGGTGGCTGGTGTGGCTAATGCCCTGG
CCCACAAGTATCACTAAGCTCGCTTTCTTGCTGTCCAATTTGTCGACCCGGGCGGCCGCTTCCCTTTAGT
GAGGGTTAATGCTTCGAGCAGACATGATAAGATACATTGATGAGTTTGGACAAACCACAACTAGAATGCA
GTGAAAAAAATGCTTTATTTGTGAAATTTGTGATGCTATTGCTTTATTTGTAACCATTATAAGCTGCAAT
AAACAAGTTAACAACAACAATTGCATTCATTTTATGTTTCAGGTTCAGGGGGAGATGTGGGAGGTTTTTT
AAAGCAAGTAAAACCTCTACAAATGTGGTAAAATCCGATAAGGATCGATCCGGGCTGGCGTAATAGCGAA
GAGGCCCGCACCGATCGCCCTTCCCAACAGTTGCGCAGCCTGAATGGCGAATGG
[124 nt withheld, positions 3625-3748]
C
[91 nt withheld, positions 3750-3840]
A
[49 nt withheld, positions 3842-3890]
CCTTTGACGTTGGAGTCCACGTTCTTT
[37 nt withheld, positions 3918-3954]
ACCCTATCTCGGTCTATTCTTTTGATTTATAAGGGATTTTGCCGATTTCGGCCTATTGGTTAAAAAATGA
GCTGATTTAACAAAAATTTAACGCGAATTTTAACAAAATATTAACGCTTACAATTTCCTGATGCGGTATT
TTCTCCTTACGCATCTGTGCGGTATTTCACACCGCATACGCGGATCTGCGCAGCACCATGGCCTGAAATA
ACCTCTGAAAGAGGAACTTGGTTAGGTACCTTCTGAGGCGGAAAGAACCAGCTGTGGAATGTGTGTCAGT
TAGGGTGTGGAAAGTCCCCAGGCTCCCCAGCAGGCAGAAGTATGCAAAGCATGCATCTCAATTAGTCAGC
AACCAGGTGTGGAAAGTCCCCAGGCTCCCCAGCAGGCAGAAGTATGCAAAGCATGCATCTCAATTAGTCA
GCAACCATAGTCCCGCCCCTAACTCCGCCCATCCCGCCCCTAACTCCGCCCAGTTCCGCCCATTCTCCGC
CCCATGGCTGACTAATTTTTTTTATTTATGCAGAGGCCGAGGCCGCCTCGGCCTCTGAGCTATTCCAGAA
GTAGTGAGGAGGCTTTTTTGGAGGCCTAGGCTTTTGCAAAAAGCTTGATTCTTCTGACACAACAGTCTCG
AACTTAAGGCTAGAGCCACCATGATTGAACAAGATGGATTGCACGCAGGTTCTCCGGCCGCTTGGGTGGA
GAGGCTATTCGGCTATGACTGGGCACAACAGACAATCGGCTGCTCTGATGCCGCCGTGTTCCGGCTGTCA
GCGCAGGGGCGCCCGGTTCTTTTTGTCAAGACCGACCTGTCCGGTGCCCTGAATGAACTGCAGGACGAGG
CAGCGCGGCTATCGTGGCTGGCCACGACGGGCGTTCCTTGCGCAGCTGTGCTCGACGTTGTCACTGAAGC
GGGAAGGGACTGGCTGCTATTGGGCGAAGTGCCGGGGCAGGATCTCCTGTCATCTCACCTTGCTCCTGCC
GAGAAAGTATCCATCATGGCTGATGCAATGCGGCGGCTGCATACGCTTGATCCGGCTACCTGCCCATTCG
ACCACCAAGCGAAACATCGCATCGAGCGAGCACGTACTCGGATGGAAGCCGGTCTTGTCGATCAGGATGA
TCTGGACGAAGAGCATCAGGGGCTCGCGCCAGCCGAACTGTTCGCCAGGCTCAAGGCGCGCATGCCCGAC
GGCGAGGATCTCGTCGTGACCCATGGCGATGCCTGCTTGCCGAATATCATGGTGGAAAATGGCCGCTTTT
CTGGATTCATCGACTGTGGCCGGCTGGGTGTGGCGGACCGCTATCAGGACATAGCGTTGGCTACCCGTGA
TATTGCTGAAGAGCTTGGCGGCGAATGGGCTGACCGCTTCCTCGTGCTTTACGGTATCGCCGCTCCCGAT
TCGCAGCGCATCGCCTTCTATCGCCTTCTTGACGAGTTCTTCTGAGCGGGACTCTGGGGTTCGAAATGAC
CGACCAAGCGACGCCCAACCTGCCATCACGATGGCCGCAATAAAATATCTTTATTTTCATTACATCTGTG
TGTTGGTTTTTTGTGTGAATCGATAGCGATAAGGATCCGCGTATGGTGCACTCTCAGTACAATCTGCTCT
GATGCCGCATAGTTAAGCCAGCCCCGACACCCGCCAACACCCGCTGACGCGCCCTGACGGGCTTGTCTGC
TCCCGGCATCCGCTTACAGACAAGCTGTGACCGTCTCCGGGAGCTGCATGTGTCAGAGGTTTTCACCGTC
ATCACCGAAACGCGCGAGACGAAAGGGCCTCGTGATACGCCTATTTTTATAGGTTAATGTCATGATAATA
ATGGTTTCTTAGACGTCAGGTGGCACTTTTCGGGGAAATGTGCGCGGAACCCCTATTTGTTTATTTTTCT
AAATACATTCAAATATGTATCCGCTCATGAGACAATAACCCTGATAAATGCTTCAATAATATTGAAAAAG
GAAGAGTATGAGTATTCAACATTTCCGTGTCGCCCTTATTCCCTTTTTTGCGGCATTTTGCCTTCCTGTT
TTTGCTCACCCAGAAACGCTGGTGAAAGTAAAAGATGCTGAAGATCAGTTGGGTGCACGAGTGGGTTACA
TCGAACTGGATCTCAACAGCGGTAAGATCCTTGAGAGTTTTCGCCCCGAAGAACGTTTTCCAATGATGAG
CACTTTTAAAGTTCTGCTATGTGGCGCGGTATTATCCCGTATTGACGCCGGGCAAGAGCAACTCGGTCGC
CGCATACACTATTCTCAGAATGACTTGGTTGAGTACTCACCAGTCACAGAAAAGCATCTTACGGATGGCA
TGACAGTAAGAGAATTATGCAGTGCTGCCATAACCATGAGTGATAACACTGCGGCCAACTTACTTCTGAC
AACGATCGGAGGACCGAAGGAGCTAACCGCTTTTTTGCACAACATGGGGGATCATGTAACTCGCCTTGAT
CGTTGGGAACCGGAGCTGAATGAAGCCATACCAAACGACGAGCGTGACACCACGATGCCTGTAGCAATGG
CAACAACGTTGCGCAAACTATTAACTGGCGAACTACTTACTCTAGCTTCCCGGCAACAATTAATAGACTG
GATGGAGGCGGATAAAGTTGCAGGACCACTTCTGCGCTCGGCCCTTCCGGCTGGCTGGTTTATTGCTGAT
AAATCTGGAGCCGGTGAGCGTGGGTCTCGCGGTATCATTGCAGCACTGGGGCCAGATGGTAAGCCCTCCC
GTATCGTAGTTATCTACACGACGGGGAGTCAGGCAACTATGGATGAACGAAATAGACAGATCGCTGAGAT
AGGTGCCTCACTGATTAAGCATTGGTAACTGTCAGACCAAGTTTACTCATATATACTTTAGATTGATTTA
AAACTTCATTTTTAATTTAAAAGGATCTAGGTGAAGATCCTTTTTGATAATCTCATGACCAAAATCCCTT
AACGTGAGTTTTCGTTCCACTGAGCGTCAGACCCCGTAGAAAAGATCAAAGGATCTTCTTGAGATCCTTT
TTTTCTGCGCGTAATCTGCTGCTTGCAAACAAAAAAACCACCGCTACCAGCGGTGGTTTGTTTGCCGGAT
CAAGAGCTACCAACTCTTTTTCCGAAGGTAACTGGCTTCAGCAGAGCGCAGATACCAAATACTGTTCTTC
TAGTGTAGCCGTAGTTAGGCCACCACTTCAAGAACTCTGTAGCACCGCCTACATACCTCGCTCTGCTAAT
CCTGTTACCAGTGGCTGCTGCCAGTGGCGATAAGTCGTGTCTTACCGGGTTGGACTCAAGACGATAGTTA
CCGGATAAGGCGCAGCGGTCGGGCTGAACGGGGGGTTCGTGCACACAGCCCAGCTTGGAGCGAACGACCT
ACACCGAACTGAGATACCTACAGCGTGAGCTATGAGAAAGCGCCACGCTTCCCGAAGGGAGAAAGGCGGA
CAGGTATCCGGTAAGCGGCAGGGTCGGAACAGGAGAGCGCACGAGGGAGCTTCCAGGGGGAAACGCCTGG
TATCTTTATAGTCCTGTCGGGTTTCGCCACCTCTGACTTGAGCGTCGATTTTTGTGATGCTCGTCAGGGG
GGCGGAGCCTATGGAAAAACGCCAGCAACGCGGCCTTTTTACGGTTCCTGGCCTTTTGCTGGCCTTTTGC
TCACATGGCTCGACAGATCT
